Addgene plasmid #112517: pCON1-ProC.gfp
Purpose: ProC driven gfpmut3 expression with synTT
Depositing lab: Olivia Steele-Mortimer. Depositing organization: National Institute of Allergy and Infectious Diseases (NIAID). Publication: Predictable, Tunable Protein Production in Salmonella for Studying Host-Pathogen Interactions. Cooper KG, Chong A, Starr T, Finn CE, Steele-Mortimer O. Front Cell Infect Microbiol. 2017 Nov 16;7:475. doi: 10.3389/fcimb.2017.00475. eCollection 2017. PubMed 29201859.
Backbone
  Vector backbone: pFPV25.1
  Vector type: Bacterial Expression
Growth in bacteria
  Bacterial resistance: Ampicillin, 100 μg/mL
  Growth temperature: 37°C
  Growth strain: DH5alpha
  Copy number: Low Copy
Gene/Insert
  Gene/Insert name: ProC gfpmut3 TT
  Species: Synthetic
  Promoter: ProC
  Cloning method: Restriction Enzyme; 5′ cloning site unknown (unknown if destroyed)
Terms and licenses: Academic/Nonprofit Terms; Industry Terms: Not Available to Industry
How to cite: pCON1-ProC.gfp was a gift from Olivia Steele-Mortimer (Addgene plasmid # 112517 ; http://n2t.net/addgene:112517 ; RRID:Addgene_112517)
