[The description below was written by a language model from this plasmid's Addgene catalogue record and pLannotate feature annotations shown in this document.]
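Description:
pCON1-ProC.gfp is a bacterial expression plasmid of about 5.1 kb built on the pFPV25.1 backbone, designed for constitutive production of green fluorescent protein. It is maintained through a ColE1/pMB1-type origin of replication and selected with ampicillin via a β-lactamase gene under its own bla promoter. The catalogue lists it as low copy, although the annotation software labels the origin generically as a high-copy ColE1/pUC family element, so the record itself is not fully consistent on this point. The backbone also retains RSF1010-derived mobilisation sequences: an oriT, mobC and a partial mobA, which in principle allow transfer in the presence of a helper conjugative plasmid. Only a short fragment of the RSF1010 oriV and a remnant of a tetracycline resistance gene are present, so neither is expected to be functional.

The payload is a synthetic cassette in which the ProC promoter drives gfpmut3, a rapidly maturing Aequorea victoria GFP variant. ProC is not picked up as a separate feature in the tables, but it presumably occupies the unannotated region just upstream of the GFP coding sequence. Downstream, a short polylinker fragment is followed by a tandem terminator made of the E. coli rrnB T1 and phage T7Te terminators, which corresponds to the "synTT" named in the record and insulates the cassette from read-through into the backbone. The depositor and sequencing-derived records differ by only a few nucleotides and show the same feature layout. According to the associated publication title, the plasmid belongs to work on predictable, tunable protein production in Salmonella for host-pathogen interaction studies, where it would serve to label bacteria fluorescently at a defined constitutive expression level.
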