Features (pLannotate 1.2.2; 13 found; start..end, strand, type, name):
    217..930     +  CDS            GFPmut3: GFPmut3 is a basic (constitutively fluorescent) green fluorescent protein published in 1996, derived from Aequorea victoria. It is reported to be a very rapidly-maturing weak dimer.
    938..956     +  misc_feature   MCS (fragment): pUC18/19 multiple cloning site
    965..1036    +  terminator     rrnB T1 terminator: transcription terminator T1 from the E. coli rrnB gene
   1052..1079    +  terminator     T7Te terminator: phage T7 early transcription terminator
   1142..1293    +  CDS            TcR (fragment): tetracycline efflux protein; tet; confers resistance to tetracycline
   1288..1350    -  rep_origin     RSF1010 oriV (fragment): replication origin of the broad-host-range plasmid RSF1010; requires the RSF1010 RepA/B/C proteins for replication (Scholz et al., 1989)
   1380..1661    -  CDS            mobC: MOBC_ECOLX - Protein predicted: Swiss-Prot protein existence level 4. This protein is essential to promote the specific transfer of the plasmid in the presence of conjugative plasmids. From Escherichia coli.
   1692..1779    +  oriT           RSF1010 oriT: origin of transfer of the broad-host-range plasmid RSF1010 (Scholz et al., 1989)
   1860..3080    +  CDS            mobA (fragment): MOBA2_ECOLX - Also known as repB. Experimental evidence at protein level: Swiss-Prot protein existence level 1. Part of the relaxosome complex that is responsible for plasmid transfer during conjugation. Locally unwinds DNA and catalyzes the cleavage of one of the DNA strands at oriT. The cleaved strand is then transferred through the dedicated type IV secretion apparatus. MobA remains covalently linked at the 5' end of the strand, and once in the recipient cell, it probably catalyzes the rejoining of the two ends of the strand, re-forming the circular plasmid DNA. The primase activity of MobA
   3263..3851    -  rep_origin     ori: high-copy-number ColE1/pMB1/pBR322/pUC origin of replication
   4022..4882    -  CDS            AmpR: β-lactamase; bla; confers resistance to ampicillin, carbenicillin, and related antibiotics
   4883..4987    -  promoter       AmpR promoter: bla
   5088..19      +  misc_feature   MCS (fragment) (across the origin): pUC18/19 multiple cloning site
>Addgene plasmid #112517 | pCON1-ProC.gfp | depositor full sequence | sequence record 211970 | Full Sequence
TTCGAGCTCGGTACCCGGGCACAGCTAACACCACGTCGTCCCTATCTGCTGCCCTAGGTCTATGAGTGGT
TGCTGGATAACTTTACGGGCATGCATAAGGCTCGTATGATATATTCAGGGAGACCACAACGGTTTCCCTC
TACAAATAATTTTGTTTAACTTTTACTAGAGTCACACAGGAAAGTACTAGTCTAGATTTAAGAAGGAGAT
ATACATATGAGTAAAGGAGAAGAACTTTTCACTGGAGTTGTCCCAATTCTTGTTGAATTAGATGGTGATG
TTAATGGGCACAAATTTTCTGTCAGTGGAGAGGGTGAAGGTGATGCAACATACGGAAAACTTACCCTTAA
ATTTATTTGCACTACTGGAAAACTACCTGTTCCATGGCCAACACTTGTCACTACTTTCGGGTATGGTGTT
CAATGCTTTGCGAGATACCCAGATCATATGAAACAGCATGACTTTTTCAAGAGTGCCATGCCCGAAGGTT
ATGTACAGGAAAGAACTATATTTTTCAAAGATGACGGGAACTACAAGACACGTGCTGAAGTCAAGTTTGA
AGGTGATACCCTTGTTAATAGAATCGAGTTAAAAGGTATTGATTTTAAAGAAGATGGAAACATTCTTGGA
CACAAATTGGAATACAACTATAACTCACACAATGTATACATCATGGCAGACAAACAAAAGAATGGAATCA
AAGTTAACTTCAAAATTAGACACAACATTGAAGATGGAAGCGTTCAACTAGCAGACCATTATCAACAAAA
TACTCCAATTGGCGATGGCCCTGTCCTTTTACCAGACAACCATTACCTGTCCACACAATCTGCCCTTTCG
AAAGATCCCAACGAAAAGAGAGACCACATGGTCCTTCTTGAGTTTGTAACAGCTGCTGGGATTACACATG
GCATGGATGAACTATACAAATAAATCTCCTGCAGGCATGCAAGCTTCCAGGCATCAAATAAAACGAAAGG
CTCAGTCGAAAGACTGGGCCTTTCGTTTTATCTGTTGTTTGTCGGTGAACGCTCTCTACTAGAGTCACAC
TGGCTCACCTTCGGGTGGGCCTTTCTGCGTTTATAAAGCTTAATGCGGTAGTTTATCACAGTTAAATTGC
TAACGCAGTCAGGCACCGTGTATGAAATCTAACAATGCGCTCATCGTCATCCTCGGCACCGTCACCCTGG
ATGCTGTAGGCATAGGCTTGGTTATGCCGGTACTGCCGGGCCTCTTGCGGGATATCGTCCATTCCGACAG
CATCGCCAGTCACTATGGCGTGCTGCTAGCGCTTTTAGCCGCTTTAGCGGCCTTTCCCCCTACCCGAAGG
GTGGGGGCGCGTGTGCAGCCCCGCAGGGCCTGTCTCGGTCGATCATTCAGCCCGGCTCATCCTTCTGGCG
TGGCGGCAGACCGAACAAGGCGCGGTCGTGGTCGCGTTCAAGGTACGCATCCATTGCCGCCATGAGCCGA
TCCTCCGGCCACTCGCTGCTGTTCACCTTGGCCAAAATCATGGCCCCCACCAGCACCTTGCGCCTTGTTT
CGTTCTTGCGCTCTTGCTGCTGTTCCCTTGCCCGCACCCGCTGAATTTCGGCATTGATTCGCGCTCGTTG
TTCTTCGAGCTTGGCCAGCCGATCCGCCGCCTTGTTGCTCCCCTTAACCATCTTGACACCCCATTGTTAA
TGTGCTGTCTCGTAGGCTATCATGGAGGCACAGCGGCGGCAATCCCGACCCTACTTTGTAGGGGAGGGCG
CACTTACCGGTTTCTCTTCGAGAAACTGGCCTAACGGCCACCCTTCGGGCGGTGCGCTCTCCGAGGGCCA
TTGCATGGAGCCGAAAAGCAAAAGCAACAGCGAGGCAGCATGGCGATTTATCACCTTACGGCGAAAACCG
GCAGCAGGTCGGGCGGCCAATCGGCCAGGGCCAAGGCCGACTACATCCAGCGCGAAGGCAAGTATGCCCG
CGACATGGATGAAGTCTTGCACGCCGAATCCGGGCACATGCCGGAGTTCGTCGAGCGGCCCGCCGACTAC
TGGGATGCTGCCGACCTGTATGAACGCGCCAATGGGCGGCTGTTCAAGGAGGTCGAATTTGCCCTGCCGG
TCGAGCTGACCCTCGACCAGCAGAAGGCGCTGGCGTCCGAGTTCGCCCAGCACCTGACCGGTGCCGAGCG
CCTGCCGTATACGCTGGCCATCCATGCCGGTGGCGGCGAGAACCCGCACTGCCACCTGATGATCTCCGAG
CGGATCAATGACGGCATCGAGCGGCCCGCCGCTCAGTGGTTCAAGCGGTACAACGGCAAGACCCCGGAGA
AGGGCGGGGCACAGAAGACCGAAGCGCTCAAGCCCAAGGCATGGCTTGAGCAGACCCGCGAGGCATGGGC
CGACCATGCCAACCGGGCATTAGAGCGGGCTGGCCACGACGCCCGCATTGACCACAGAACACTTGAGGCG
CAGGGCATCGAGCGCCTGCCCGGTGTTCACCTGGGGCCGAACGTGGTGGAGATGGAAGGCCGGGGCATCC
GCACCGACCGGGCAGACGTGGCCCTGAACATCGACACCGCCAACGCCCAGATCATCGACTTACAGGAATA
CCGGGAGGCAATAGACCATGAACGCAATCGACAGAGTGAAGAAATCCAGAGGCATCAACGAGTTAGCGGA
GCAGATCGAACCGCTGGCCCAGAGCATGGCGACACTGGCCGACGAAGCCCGGCAGGTCATGAGCCAGACC
CAGCAGGCCAGCGAGGCGCAGGCGGCGGAGTGGCTGAAAGCCCAGCGCCAGACAGGGGCGGCATGGGTGG
AGCTGGCCAAAGAGTTGCGGGAGGTAGCCGCCGAGGTGAGCAGCGCCGCGCAGAGCGCCCGGAGCGCGTC
GCGGGGGTGGCACTGGAAGCTATGGCTAACCGTGATGCTGGCTTCCATGATGCCTACGGTGGTGCTGCTG
ATCGCATCGTTGCTCTTGCTCGACCTGACGCCACTGACAACCGAGGACGGCTCGATCTGGCTGCGCTTGG
TGGCCCGATGAAGAACGACAGGACTTTGCAGGCCATAGGCCGACAGCTCAAGGCCATGGGCTGTGAGCGC
TCTTCCGCTTCCTCGCTCACTGACTCGCTGCGCTCGGTCGTTCGGCTGCGGCGAGCGGTATCAGCTCACT
CAAAGGCGGTAATACGGTTATCCACAGAATCAGGGGATAACGCAGGAAAGAACATGTGAGCAAAAGGCCA
GCAAAAGGCCAGGAACCGTAAAAAGGCCGCGTTGCTGGCGTTTTTCCATAGGCTCCGCCCCCCTGACGAG
CATCACAAAAATCGACGCTCAAGTCAGAGGTGGCGAAACCCGACAGGACTATAAAGATACCAGGCGTTTC
CCCCTGGAAGCTCCCTCGTGCGCTCTCCTGTTCCGACCCTGCCGCTTACCGGATACCTGTCCGCCTTTCT
CCCTTCGGGAAGCGTGGCGCTTTCTCATAGCTCACGCTGTAGGTATCTCAGTTCGGTGTAGGTCGTTCGC
TCCAAGCTGGGCTGTGTGCACGAACCCCCCGTTCAGCCCGACCGCTGCGCCTTATCCGGTAACTATCGTC
TTGAGTCCAACCCGGTAAGACACGACTTATCGCCACTGGCAGCAGCCACTGGTAACAGGATTAGCAGAGC
GAGGTATGTAGGCGGTGCTACAGAGTTCTTGAAGTGGTGGCCTAACTACGGCTACACTAGAAGGACAGTA
TTTGGTATCTGCGCTCTGCTGAAGCCAGTTACCTTCGGAAAAAGAGTTGGTAGCTCTTGATCCGGCAAAC
AAACCACCGCTGGTAGCGGTGGTTTTTTTGTTTGCAAGCAGCAGATTACGCGCAGAAAAAAAGGATCTCA
AGAAGATCCTTTGATCTTTTCTACGGGGTCTGACGCTCAGTGGAACGAAAACTCACGTTAAGGGATTTTG
GTCATGAGATTATCAAAAAGGATCTTCACCTAGATCCTTTTAAATTAAAAATGAAGTTTTAAATCAATCT
AAAGTATATATGAGTAAACTTGGTCTGACAGTTACCAATGCTTAATCAGTGAGGCACCTATCTCAGCGAT
CTGTCTATTTCGTTCATCCATAGTTGCCTGACTCCCCGTCGTGTAGATAACTACGATACGGGAGGGCTTA
CCATCTGGCCCCAGTGCTGCAATGATACCGCGAGACCCACGCTCACCGGCTCCAGATTTATCAGCAATAA
ACCAGCCAGCCGGAAGGGCCGAGCGCAGAAGTGGTCCTGCAACTTTATCCGCCTCCATCCAGTCTATTAA
TTGTTGCCGGGAAGCTAGAGTAAGTAGTTCGCCAGTTAATAGTTTGCGCAACGTTGTTGCCATTGCTGCA
GGCATCGTGGTGTCACGCTCGTCGTTTGGTATGGCTTCATTCAGCTCCGGTTCCCAACGATCAAGGCGAG
TTACATGATCCCCCATGTTGTGCAAAAAAGCGGTTAGCTCCTTCGGTCCTCCGATCGTTGTCAGAAGTAA
GTTGGCCGCAGTGTTATCACTCATGGTTATGGCAGCACTGCATAATTCTCTTACTGTCATGCCATCCGTA
AGATGCTTTTCTGTGACTGGTGAGTACTCAACCAAGTCATTCTGAGAATAGTGTATGCGGCGACCGAGTT
GCTCTTGCCCGGCGTCAACACGGGATAATACCGCGCCACATAGCAGAACTTTAAAAGTGCTCATCATTGG
AAAACGTTCTTCGGGGCGAAAACTCTCAAGGATCTTACCGCTGTTGAGATCCAGTTCGATGTAACCCACT
CGTGCACCCAACTGATCTTCAGCATCTTTTACTTTCACCAGCGTTTCTGGGTGAGCAAAAACAGGAAGGC
AAAATGCCGCAAAAAAGGGAATAAGGGCGACACGGAAATGTTGAATACTCATACTCTTCCTTTTTCAATA
TTATTGAAGCATTTATCAGGGTTATTGTCTCATGAGCGGATACATATTTGAATGTATTTAGAAAAATAAA
CAAATAGGGGTTCCGCGCACATTTCCCCGAAAAGTGCCACCTGACGTCTAAGAAACCATTATTATCATGA
CATTAACCTATAAAAATAGGCGTATCACGAGGCCCTTTCGTCTTCAAGAA
