Features (pLannotate 1.2.2; 13 found; start..end, strand, type, name):
    208..921     +  CDS            GFPmut3: GFPmut3 is a basic (constitutively fluorescent) green fluorescent protein published in 1996, derived from Aequorea victoria. It is reported to be a very rapidly-maturing weak dimer.
    932..952     +  misc_feature   MCS (fragment): pUC18/19 multiple cloning site
    961..1032    +  terminator     rrnB T1 terminator: transcription terminator T1 from the E. coli rrnB gene
   1048..1075    +  terminator     T7Te terminator: phage T7 early transcription terminator
   1139..1290    +  CDS            TcR (fragment): tetracycline efflux protein; tet; confers resistance to tetracycline
   1285..1347    -  rep_origin     RSF1010 oriV (fragment): replication origin of the broad-host-range plasmid RSF1010; requires the RSF1010 RepA/B/C proteins for replication (Scholz et al., 1989)
   1377..1658    -  CDS            mobC: MOBC_ECOLX - Protein predicted: Swiss-Prot protein existence level 4. This protein is essential to promote the specific transfer of the plasmid in the presence of conjugative plasmids. From Escherichia coli.
   1689..1776    +  oriT           RSF1010 oriT: origin of transfer of the broad-host-range plasmid RSF1010 (Scholz et al., 1989)
   1857..3077    +  CDS            mobA (fragment): MOBA2_ECOLX - Also known as repB. Experimental evidence at protein level: Swiss-Prot protein existence level 1. Part of the relaxosome complex that is responsible for plasmid transfer during conjugation. Locally unwinds DNA and catalyzes the cleavage of one of the DNA strands at oriT. The cleaved strand is then transferred through the dedicated type IV secretion apparatus. MobA remains covalently linked at the 5' end of the strand, and once in the recipient cell, it probably catalyzes the rejoining of the two ends of the strand, re-forming the circular plasmid DNA. The primase activity of MobA
   3260..3848    -  rep_origin     ori: high-copy-number ColE1/pMB1/pBR322/pUC origin of replication
   4019..4879    -  CDS            AmpR: β-lactamase; bla; confers resistance to ampicillin, carbenicillin, and related antibiotics
   4880..4984    -  promoter       AmpR promoter: bla
   5085..10      +  misc_feature   MCS (fragment) (across the origin): pUC18/19 multiple cloning site
>Addgene plasmid #112517 | pCON1-ProC.gfp | addgene full sequence | sequence record 215702 | Addgene NGS Result
GGTACCCGGGCACAGCTAACACCACGTCGTCCCTATCTGCTGCCCTAGGTCTATGAGTGGTTGCTGGATA
ACTTTACGGGCATGCATAAGGCTCGTATGATATATTCAGGGAGACCACAACGGTTTCCCTCTACAAATAA
TTTTGTTTAACTTTTACTAGAGTCACACAGGAAAGTACTAGTCTAGATTTAAGAAGGAGATATACATATG
AGTAAAGGAGAAGAACTTTTCACTGGAGTTGTCCCAATTCTTGTTGAATTAGATGGTGATGTTAATGGGC
ACAAATTTTCTGTCAGTGGAGAGGGTGAAGGTGATGCAACATACGGAAAACTTACCCTTAAATTTATTTG
CACTACTGGAAAACTACCTGTTCCATGGCCAACACTTGTCACTACTTTCGGTTATGGTGTTCAATGCTTT
GCGAGATACCCAGATCATATGAAACAGCATGACTTTTTCAAGAGTGCCATGCCCGAAGGTTATGTACAGG
AAAGAACTATATTTTTCAAAGATGACGGGAACTACAAGACACGTGCTGAAGTCAAGTTTGAAGGTGATAC
CCTTGTTAATAGAATCGAGTTAAAAGGTATTGATTTTAAAGAAGATGGAAACATTCTTGGACACAAATTG
GAATACAACTATAACTCACACAATGTATACATCATGGCAGACAAACAAAAGAATGGAATCAAAGTTAACT
TCAAAATTAGACACAACATTGAAGATGGAAGCGTTCAACTAGCAGACCATTATCAACAAAATACTCCAAT
TGGCGATGGCCCTGTCCTTTTACCAGACAACCATTACCTGTCCACACAATCTGCCCTTTCGAAAGATCCC
AACGAAAAGAGAGACCACATGGTCCTTCTTGAGTTTGTAACAGCTGCTGGGATTACACATGGCATGGATG
AACTATACAAATAAATGTCCAGACCTGCAGGCATGCAAGCTTCCAGGCATCAAATAAAACGAAAGGCTCA
GTCGAAAGACTGGGCCTTTCGTTTTATCTGTTGTTTGTCGGTGAACGCTCTCTACTAGAGTCACACTGGC
TCACCTTCGGGTGGGCCTTTCTGCGTTTATAAAGCTTTAATGCGGTAGTTTATCACAGTTAAATTGCTAA
CGCAGTCAGGCACCGTGTATGAAATCTAACAATGCGCTCATCGTCATCCTCGGCACCGTCACCCTGGATG
CTGTAGGCATAGGCTTGGTTATGCCGGTACTGCCGGGCCTCTTGCGGGATATCGTCCATTCCGACAGCAT
CGCCAGTCACTATGGCGTGCTGCTAGCGCTTTTAGCCGCTTTAGCGGCCTTTCCCCCTACCCGAAGGGTG
GGGGCGCGTGTGCAGCCCCGCAGGGCCTGTCTCGGTCGATCATTCAGCCCGGCTCATCCTTCTGGCGTGG
CGGCAGACCGAACAAGGCGCGGTCGTGGTCGCGTTCAAGGTACGCATCCATTGCCGCCATGAGCCGATCC
TCCGGCCACTCGCTGCTGTTCACCTTGGCCAAAATCATGGCCCCCACCAGCACCTTGCGCCTTGTTTCGT
TCTTGCGCTCTTGCTGCTGTTCCCTTGCCCGCACCCGCTGAATTTCGGCATTGATTCGCGCTCGTTGTTC
TTCGAGCTTGGCCAGCCGATCCGCCGCCTTGTTGCTCCCCTTAACCATCTTGACACCCCATTGTTAATGT
GCTGTCTCGTAGGCTATCATGGAGGCACAGCGGCGGCAATCCCGACCCTACTTTGTAGGGGAGGGCGCAC
TTACCGGTTTCTCTTCGAGAAACTGGCCTAACGGCCACCCTTCGGGCGGTGCGCTCTCCGAGGGCCATTG
CATGGAGCCGAAAAGCAAAAGCAACAGCGAGGCAGCATGGCGATTTATCACCTTACGGCGAAAACCGGCA
GCAGGTCGGGCGGCCAATCGGCCAGGGCCAAGGCCGACTACATCCAGCGCGAAGGCAAGTATGCCCGCGA
CATGGATGAAGTCTTGCACGCCGAATCCGGGCACATGCCGGAGTTCGTCGAGCGGCCCGCCGACTACTGG
GATGCTGCCGACCTGTATGAACGCGCCAATGGGCGGCTGTTCAAGGAGGTCGAATTTGCCCTGCCGGTCG
AGCTGACCCTCGACCAGCAGAAGGCGCTGGCGTCCGAGTTCGCCCAGCACCTGACCGGTGCCGAGCGCCT
GCCGTATACGCTGGCCATCCATGCCGGTGGCGGCGAGAACCCGCACTGCCACCTGATGATCTCCGAGCGG
ATCAATGACGGCATCGAGCGGCCCGCCGCTCAGTGGTTCAAGCGGTACAACGGCAAGACCCCGGAGAAGG
GCGGGGCACAGAAGACCGAAGCGCTCAAGCCCAAGGCATGGCTTGAGCAGACCCGCGAGGCATGGGCCGA
CCATGCCAACCGGGCATTAGAGCGGGCTGGCCACGACGCCCGCATTGACCACAGAACACTTGAGGCGCAG
GGCATCGAGCGCCTGCCCGGTGTTCACCTGGGGCCGAACGTGGTGGAGATGGAAGGCCGGGGCATCCGCA
CCGACCGGGCAGACGTGGCCCTGAACATCGACACCGCCAACGCCCAGATCATCGACTTACAGGAATACCG
GGAGGCAATAGACCATGAACGCAATCGACAGAGTGAAGAAATCCAGAGGCATCAACGAGTTAGCGGAGCA
GATCGAACCGCTGGCCCAGAGCATGGCGACACTGGCCGACGAAGCCCGGCAGGTCATGAGCCAGACCCAG
CAGGCCAGCGAGGCGCAGGCGGCGGAGTGGCTGAAAGCCCAGCGCCAGACAGGGGCGGCATGGGTGGAGC
TGGCCAAAGAGTTGCGGGAGGTAGCCGCCGAGGTGAGCAGCGCCGCGCAGAGCGCCCGGAGCGCGTCGCG
GGGGTGGCACTGGAAGCTATGGCTAACCGTGATGCTGGCTTCCATGATGCCTACGGTGGTGCTGCTGATC
GCATCGTTGCTCTTGCTCGACCTGACGCCACTGACAACCGAGGACGGCTCGATCTGGCTGCGCTTGGTGG
CCCGATGAAGAACGACAGGACTTTGCAGGCCATAGGCCGACAGCTCAAGGCCATGGGCTGTGAGCGCTCT
TCCGCTTCCTCGCTCACTGACTCGCTGCGCTCGGTCGTTCGGCTGCGGCGAGCGGTATCAGCTCACTCAA
AGGCGGTAATACGGTTATCCACAGAATCAGGGGATAACGCAGGAAAGAACATGTGAGCAAAAGGCCAGCA
AAAGGCCAGGAACCGTAAAAAGGCCGCGTTGCTGGCGTTTTTCCATAGGCTCCGCCCCCCTGACGAGCAT
CACAAAAATCGACGCTCAAGTCAGAGGTGGCGAAACCCGACAGGACTATAAAGATACCAGGCGTTTCCCC
CTGGAAGCTCCCTCGTGCGCTCTCCTGTTCCGACCCTGCCGCTTACCGGATACCTGTCCGCCTTTCTCCC
TTCGGGAAGCGTGGCGCTTTCTCATAGCTCACGCTGTAGGTATCTCAGTTCGGTGTAGGTCGTTCGCTCC
AAGCTGGGCTGTGTGCACGAACCCCCCGTTCAGCCCGACCGCTGCGCCTTATCCGGTAACTATCGTCTTG
AGTCCAACCCGGTAAGACACGACTTATCGCCACTGGCAGCAGCCACTGGTAACAGGATTAGCAGAGCGAG
GTATGTAGGCGGTGCTACAGAGTTCTTGAAGTGGTGGCCTAACTACGGCTACACTAGAAGGACAGTATTT
GGTATCTGCGCTCTGCTGAAGCCAGTTACCTTCGGAAAAAGAGTTGGTAGCTCTTGATCCGGCAAACAAA
CCACCGCTGGTAGCGGTGGTTTTTTTGTTTGCAAGCAGCAGATTACGCGCAGAAAAAAAGGATCTCAAGA
AGATCCTTTGATCTTTTCTACGGGGTCTGACGCTCAGTGGAACGAAAACTCACGTTAAGGGATTTTGGTC
ATGAGATTATCAAAAAGGATCTTCACCTAGATCCTTTTAAATTAAAAATGAAGTTTTAAATCAATCTAAA
GTATATATGAGTAAACTTGGTCTGACAGTTACCAATGCTTAATCAGTGAGGCACCTATCTCAGCGATCTG
TCTATTTCGTTCATCCATAGTTGCCTGACTCCCCGTCGTGTAGATAACTACGATACGGGAGGGCTTACCA
TCTGGCCCCAGTGCTGCAATGATACCGCGAGACCCACGCTCACCGGCTCCAGATTTATCAGCAATAAACC
AGCCAGCCGGAAGGGCCGAGCGCAGAAGTGGTCCTGCAACTTTATCCGCCTCCATCCAGTCTATTAATTG
TTGCCGGGAAGCTAGAGTAAGTAGTTCGCCAGTTAATAGTTTGCGCAACGTTGTTGCCATTGCTGCAGGC
ATCGTGGTGTCACGCTCGTCGTTTGGTATGGCTTCATTCAGCTCCGGTTCCCAACGATCAAGGCGAGTTA
CATGATCCCCCATGTTGTGCAAAAAAGCGGTTAGCTCCTTCGGTCCTCCGATCGTTGTCAGAAGTAAGTT
GGCCGCAGTGTTATCACTCATGGTTATGGCAGCACTGCATAATTCTCTTACTGTCATGCCATCCGTAAGA
TGCTTTTCTGTGACTGGTGAGTACTCAACCAAGTCATTCTGAGAATAGTGTATGCGGCGACCGAGTTGCT
CTTGCCCGGCGTCAACACGGGATAATACCGCGCCACATAGCAGAACTTTAAAAGTGCTCATCATTGGAAA
ACGTTCTTCGGGGCGAAAACTCTCAAGGATCTTACCGCTGTTGAGATCCAGTTCGATGTAACCCACTCGT
GCACCCAACTGATCTTCAGCATCTTTTACTTTCACCAGCGTTTCTGGGTGAGCAAAAACAGGAAGGCAAA
ATGCCGCAAAAAAGGGAATAAGGGCGACACGGAAATGTTGAATACTCATACTCTTCCTTTTTCAATATTA
TTGAAGCATTTATCAGGGTTATTGTCTCATGAGCGGATACATATTTGAATGTATTTAGAAAAATAAACAA
ATAGGGGTTCCGCGCACATTTCCCCGAAAAGTGCCACCTGACGTCTAAGAAACCATTATTATCATGACAT
TAACCTATAAAAATAGGCGTATCACGAGGCCCTTTCGTCTTCAAGAATTCGAGCTC
